Addgene plasmid #46609: AB.pCCL.sin.cPPT.U6.miR-323-3p-Decoy.hPGK.GFP.WPRE
Depositing lab: Brian Brown. Depositing organization: Icahn School of Medicine at Mount Sinai. Publication: High-throughput assessment of microRNA activity and function using microRNA sensor and decoy libraries. Mullokandov G, Baccarini A, Ruzo A, Jayaprakash AD, Tung N, Israelow B, Evans MJ, Sachidanandam R, Brown BD. Nat Methods. 2012 Jul 1;9(8):840-6. doi: 10.1038/nmeth.2078. PubMed 22751203.
Backbone
  Vector backbone: AB.pCCLsin.PPT.U6.hPGK.GFP.wpre
  Backbone size w/o insert (bp): 8233
  Vector type: Lentiviral
  Selectable markers: eGFP
Growth in bacteria
  Bacterial resistance: Ampicillin, 100 μg/mL
  Growth temperature: 37°C
  Growth strain: Stbl3
  Copy number: High Copy
Gene/Insert
  Gene/Insert name: miR-323-3p Decoy (alt name: 8266)
  Species: H. sapiens (human), M. musculus (mouse)
  Insert size (bp): 79
  Promoter: hU6
  Cloning method: Restriction Enzyme; 5′ cloning site BsmBI (destroyed during cloning); 3′ cloning site BsmBI (destroyed during cloning)
  Sequencing primers: 5′ CATAATAGCAACAGACATAC; 3′ pBluescriptSK_primer
Terms and licenses: Academic/Nonprofit Terms; Industry Terms: Not Available to Industry
Depositor comments: Depositor Website: http://www.mountsinai.org/profiles/brian-d-brown/ Please cite Mullokandov, Baccarini, Ruzo et al. Nature Methods 2013.
How to cite: AB.pCCL.sin.cPPT.U6.miR-323-3p-Decoy.hPGK.GFP.WPRE was a gift from Brian Brown (Addgene plasmid # 46609 ; http://n2t.net/addgene:46609 ; RRID:Addgene_46609)
