[The description below was written by a language model from this plasmid's Addgene catalogue record.]
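Description:
AB.pCCL.sin.cPPT.U6.miR-323-3p-Decoy.hPGK.GFP.WPRE is a self-inactivating (SIN) lentiviral transfer plasmid built on the pCCL backbone (about 8.2 kb without insert) and designed to deliver a microRNA decoy into mammalian cells. It is propagated in bacteria as a high-copy plasmid under ampicillin selection, using a recombination-deficient strain, as is commonly done to keep lentiviral repeat sequences stable. No feature table accompanies the record, so details such as the origin of replication and the exact LTR architecture are inferred only from the construct name and are not itemised.

The payload is a short 79 bp insert, the miR-323-3p decoy, placed downstream of the human U6 RNA polymerase III promoter. It was cloned through BsmBI sites that were destroyed in the process. The record lists human and mouse as the relevant species. A decoy transcript of this kind carries target sites for the microRNA, so that abundant U6-driven expression sequesters miR-323-3p and relieves repression of its natural targets. The record does not state the number or design of the sites. A second, independent cassette uses the human PGK promoter to express eGFP, which serves as the marker for identifying or sorting transduced cells, as no drug selection is listed. The central polypurine tract (cPPT) improves nuclear import of the viral genome, and the WPRE enhances transcript stability and expression.

The plasmid belongs to a collection of microRNA sensor and decoy vectors developed for high-throughput assessment of microRNA activity and function, and it is suited to stable loss-of-function studies of miR-323-3p.
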