>Addgene plasmid #46609 | AB.pCCL.sin.cPPT.U6.miR-323-3p-Decoy.hPGK.GFP.WPRE | depositor partial sequence | sequence record 65921 | miR-323-3p Decoy
CATCAACAGAGGTCGACGCTGTAATGTGCAAGTATTCTGGTCACAGAATACAACAGAGGTCGACGCTGTA
ATGTGCAAG
