>Addgene plasmid #46609 | AB.pCCL.sin.cPPT.U6.miR-323-3p-Decoy.hPGK.GFP.WPRE | depositor partial sequence | sequence record 65922 | empty backbone
AATGCTTCAATAATATTGAAAAAGGAAGAGTATGAGTATTCAACATTTCCGTGTCGCCCTTATTCCCTTT
TTTGCGGCATTTTGCCTTCCTGTTTTTGCTCACCCAGAAACGCTGGTGAAAGTAAAAGATGCTGAAGATC
AGTTGGGTGCACGAGTGGGTTACATCGAACTGGATCTCAACAGCGGTAAGATCCTTGAGAGTTTTCGCCC
CGAAGAACGTTTTCCAATGATGAGCACTTTTAAAGTTCTGCTATGTGGCGCGGTATTATCCCGTATTGAC
GCCGGGCAAGAGCAACTCGGTCGCCGCATACACTATTCTCAGAATGACTTGGTTGAGTACTCACCAGTCA
CAGAAAAGCATCTTACGGATGGCATGACAGTAAGAGAATTATGCAGTGCTGCCATAACCATGAGTGATAA
CACTGCGGCCAACTTACTTCTGACAACGATCGGAGGACCGAAGGAGCTAACCGCTTTTTTGCACAACATG
GGGGATCATGTAACTCGCCTTGATCGTTGGGAACCGGAGCTGAATGAAGCCATACCAAACGACGAGCGTG
ACACCACGATGCCTGTAGCAATGGCAACAACGTTGCGCAAACTATTAACTGGCGAACTACTTACTCTAGC
TTCCCGGCAACAATTAATAGACTGGATGGAGGCGGATAAAGTTGCAGGACCACTTCTGCGCTCGGCCCTT
CCGGCTGGCTGGTTTATTGCTGATAAATCTGGAGCCGGTGAGCGTGGGTCTCGCGGTATCATTGCAGCAC
TGGGGCCAGATGGTAAGCCCTCCCGTATCGTAGTTATCTACACGACGGGGAGTCAGGCAACTATGGATGA
ACGAAATAGACAGATCGCTGAGATAGGTGCCTCACTGATTAAGCATTGGTAACTGTCAGACCAAGTTTAC
TCATATATACTTTAGATTGATTTAAAACTTCATTTTTAATTTAAAAGGATCTAGGTGAAGATCCTTTTTG
ATAATCTCATGACCAAAATCCCTTAACGTGAGTTTTCGTTCCACTGAGCGTCAGACCCCGTAGAAAAGAT
CAAAGGATCTTCTTGAGATCCTTTTTTTCTGCGCGTAATCTGCTGCTTGCAAACAAAAAAACCACCGCTA
CCAGCGGTGGTTTGTTTGCCGGATCAAGAGCTACCAACTCTTTTTCCGAAGGTAACTGGCTTCAGCAGAG
CGCAGATACCAAATACTGTCCTTCTAGTGTAGCCGTAGTTAGGCCACCACTTCAAGAACTCTGTAGCACC
GCCTACATACCTCGCTCTGCTAATCCTGTTACCAGTGGCTGCTGCCAGTGGCGATAAGTCGTGTCTTACC
GGGTTGGACTCAAGACGATAGTTACCGGATAAGGCGCAGCGGTCGGGCTGAACGGGGGGTTCGTGCACAC
AGCCCAGCTTGGAGCGAACGACCTACACCGAACTGAGATACCTACAGCGTGAGCTATGAGAAAGCGCCAC
GCTTCCCGAAGGGAGAAAGGCGGACAGGTATCCGGTAAGCGGCAGGGTCGGAACAGGAGAGCGCACGAGG
GAGCTTCCAGGGGGAAACGCCTGGTATCTTTATAGTCCTGTCGGGTTTCGCCACCTCTGACTTGAGCGTC
GATTTTTGTGATGCTCGTCAGGGGGGCGGAGCCTATGGAAAAACGCCAGCAACGCGGCCTTTTTACGGTT
CCTGGCCTTTTGCTGGCCTTTTGCTCACATGTTCTTTCCTGCGTTATCCCCTGATTCTGTGGATAACCGT
ATTACCGCCTTTGAGTGAGCTGATACCGCTCGCCGCAGCCGAACGACCGAGCGCAGCGAGTCAGTGAGCG
AGGAAGCGGAAGAGCGCCCAATACGCAAACCGCCTCTCCCCGCGCGTTGGCCGATTCATTAATGCAGCTG
GCACGACAGGTTTCCCGACTGGAAAGCGGGCAGTGAGCGCAACGCAATTAATGTGAGTTAGCTCACTCAT
TAGGCACCCCAGGCTTTACACTTTATGCTTCCGGCTCGTATGTTGTGTGGAATTGTGAGCGGATAACAAT
TTCACACAGGAAACAGCTATGACCATGATTACGCCAAGCGCGCAATTAACCCTCACTAAAGGGAACAAAA
GCTGGAGCTGCAAGCTTGGCCATTGCATACGTTGTATCCATATCATAATATGTACATTTATATTGGCTCA
TGTCCAACATTACCGCCATGTTGACATTGATTATTGACTAGTTATTAATAGTAATCAATTACGGGGTCAT
TAGTTCATAGCCCATATATGGAGTTCCGCGTTACATAACTTACGGTAAATGGCCCGCCTGGCTGACCGCC
CAACGACCCCCGCCCATTGACGTCAATAATGACGTATGTTCCCATAGTAACGCCAATAGGGACTTTCCAT
TGACGTCAATGGGTGGAGTATTTACGGTAAACTGCCCACTTGGCAGTACATCAAGTGTATCATATGCCAA
GTACGCCCCCTATTGACGTCAATGACGGTAAATGGCCCGCCTGGCATTATGCCCAGTACATGACCTTATG
GGACTTTCCTACTTGGCAGTACATCTACGTATTAGTCATCGCTATTACCATGGTGATGCGGTTTTGGCAG
TACATCAATGGGCGTGGATAGCGGTTTGACTCACGGGGATTTCCAAGTCTCCACCCCATTGACGTCAATG
GGAGTTTGTTTTGGCACCAAAATCAACGGGACTTTCCAAAATGTCGTAACAACTCCGCCCCATTGACGCA
AATGGGCGGTAGGCGTGTACGGTGGGAGGTCTATATAAGCAGAGCTCGTTTAGTGAACCGGGGTCTCTCT
GGTTAGACCAGATCTGAGCCTGGGAGCTCTCTGGCTAACTAGGGAACCCACTGCTTAAGCCTCAATAAAG
CTTGCCTTGAGTGCTTCAAGTAGTGTGTGCCCGTCTGTTGTGTGACTCTGGTAACTAGAGATCCCTCAGA
CCCTTTTAGTCAGTGTGGAAAATCTCTAGCAGTGGCGCCCGAACAGGGACCTGAAAGCGAAAGGGAAACC
AGAGCTCTCTCGACGCAGGACTCGGCTTGCTGAAGCGCGCACGGCAAGAGGCGAGGGGCGGCGACTGGTG
AGTACGCCAAAAATTTTGACTAGCGGAGGCTAGAAGGAGAGAGATGGGTGCGAGAGCGTCAGTATTAAGC
GGGGGAGAATTAGATCGCGATGGGAAAAAATTCGGTTAAGGCCAGGGGGAAAGAAAAAATATAAATTAAA
ACATATAGTATGGGCAAGCAGGGAGCTAGAACGATTCGCAGTTAATCCTGGCCTGTTAGAAACATCAGAA
GGCTGTAGACAAATACTGGGACAGCTACAACCATCCCTTCAGACAGGATCAGAAGAACTTAGATCATTAT
ATAATACAGTAGCAACCCTCTATTGTGTGCATCAAAGGATAGAGATAAAAGACACCAAGGAAGCTTTAGA
CAAGATAGAGGAAGAGCAAAACAAAAGTAAGACCACCGCACAGCAAGCGGCCGCTGATCTTCAGACCTGG
AGGAGGAGATATGAGGGACAATTGGAGAAGTGAATTATATAAATATAAAGTAGTAAAAATTGAACCATTA
GGAGTAGCACCCACCAAGGCAAAGAGAAGAGTGGTGCAGAGAGAAAAAAGAGCAGTGGGAATAGGAGCTT
TGTTCCTTGGGTTCTTGGGAGCAGCAGGAAGCACTATGGGCGCAGCCTCAATGACGCTGACGGTACAGGC
CAGACAATTATTGTCTGGTATAGTGCAGCAGCAGAACAATTTGCTGAGGGCTATTGAGGCGCAACAGCAT
CTGTTGCAACTCACAGTCTGGGGCATCAAGCAGCTCCAGGCAAGAATCCTGGCTGTGGAAAGATACCTAA
AGGATCAACAGCTCCTGGGGATTTGGGGTTGCTCTGGAAAACTCATTTGCACCACTGCTGTGCCTTGGAA
TGCTAGTTGGAGTAATAAATCTCTGGAACAGATTTGGAATCACACGACCTGGATGGAGTGGGACAGAGAA
ATTAACAATTACACAAGCTTAATACACTCCTTAATTGAAGAATCGCAAAACCAGCAAGAAAAGAATGAAC
AAGAATTATTGGAATTAGATAAATGGGCAAGTTTGTGGAATTGGTTTAACATAACAAATTGGCTGTGGTA
TATAAAATTATTCATAATGATAGTAGGAGGCTTGGTAGGTTTAAGAATAGTTTTTGCTGTACTTTCTATA
GTGAATAGAGTTAGGCAGGGATATTCACCATTATCGTTTCAGACCCACCTCCCAACCCCGAGGGGACCCG
ACAGGCCCGAAGGAATAGAAGAAGAAGGTGGAGAGAGAGACAGAGACAGATCCATTCGATTAGTGAACGG
ATCTCGACGGTATCGGTTAACTTTTAAAAGAAAAGGGGGGATTGGGGGGTACAGTGCAGGGGAAAGAATA
GTAGACATAATAGCAACAGACATACAAACTAAAGAATTACAAAAACAAATTACAAAAATTCAAAATTTTA
TCGATCACGAGACTAGCCTCGAGAAGCTTGATATCGAATTCAAAAAAGACGGCGCTAGGATCATCGAGAC
GGTACCGTCTCCGATGATCCTAGCGCCGTCAAACAAGGCTTTTCTCCAAGGGATATTTATAGTCTCAAAA
CACACAATTACTTTACAGTTAGGGTGAGTTTCCTTTTGTGCTGTTTTTTAAAATAATAATTTAGTATTTG
TATCTCTTATAGAAATCCAAGCCTATCATGTAAAATGTAGCTAGTATTAAAAAGAACAGATTATCTGTCT
TTTATCGCACATTAAGCCTCTATAGTTACTAGGAAATATTATATGCAAATTAACCGGGGCAGGGGAGTAG
CCGAGCTTCTCCCACAAGTCTGTGCGAGGGGGCCGGCGCGGGCCTAGAGATGGCGGCGTCGGATGGATCC
ACTAGTTCTAGAGCGGCCATCGAATTCCCACGGGGTTGGGGTTGCGCCTTTTCCAAGGCAGCCCTGGGTT
TGCGCAGGGACGCGGCTGCTCTGGGCGTGGTTCCGGGAAACGCAGCGGCGCCGACCCTGGGTCTCGCACA
TTCTTCACGTCCGTTCGCAGCGTCACCCGGATCTTCGCCGCTACCCTTGTGGGCCCCCCGGCGACGCTTC
CTGCTCCGCCCCTAAGTCGGGAAGGTTCCTTGCGGTTCGCGGCGTGCCGGACGTGACAAACGGAAGCCGC
ACGACTCACTAGTACCCTCGCAGACGGACAGCGCCAGGGAGCAATGGCAGCGCGCCGACCGCGATGGGCT
GTGGCCAATAGCGGCTGCTCAGCGGGGCGCGCCGAGAGCAGCGGCCGGGAAGGGGCGGTGCGGGAGGCGG
GGTGTGGGGCGGTAGTGTGGGCCCTGTTCCTGCCCGCGCGGTGTTCCGCATTCTGCAAGCCTCCGGAGCG
CACGTCGGCAGTCGGCTCCCTCGTTGACCGAATCACCGACCTCTCTCCCCAGGGGGATCCACCGGTCGCC
ACCATGGTGAGCAAGGGCGAGGAGCTGTTCACCGGGGTGGTGCCCATCCTGGTCGAGCTGGACGGCGACG
TAAACGGCCACAAGTTCAGCGTGTCCGGCGAGGGCGAGGGCGATGCCACCTACGGCAAGCTGACCCTGAA
GTTCATCTGCACCACCGGCAAGCTGCCCGTGCCCTGGCCCACCCTCGTGACCACCCTGACCTACGGCGTG
CAGTGCTTCAGCCGCTACCCCGACCACATGAAGCAGCACGACTTCTTCAAGTCCGCCATGCCCGAAGGCT
ACGTCCAGGAGCGCACCATCTTCTTCAAGGACGACGGCAACTACAAGACCCGCGCCGAGGTGAAGTTCGA
GGGCGACACCCTGGTGAACCGCATCGAGCTGAAGGGCATCGACTTCAAGGAGGACGGCAACATCCTGGGG
CACAAGCTGGAGTACAACTACAACAGCCACAACGTCTATATCATGGCCGACAAGCAGAAGAACGGCATCA
AGGTGAACTTCAAGATCCGCCACAACATCGAGGACGGCAGCGTGCAGCTCGCCGACCACTACCAGCAGAA
CACCCCCATCGGCGACGGCCCCGTGCTGCTGCCCGACAACCACTACCTGAGCACCCAGTCCGCCCTGAGC
AAAGACCCCAACGAGAAGCGCGATCACATGGTCCTGCTGGAGTTCGTGACCGCCGCCGGGATCACTCTCG
GCATGGACGAGCTGTACAAGTAAAGCGGCCGCGTCGACAATCAACCTCTGGATTACAAAATTTGTGAAAG
ATTGACTGGTATTCTTAACTATGTTGCTCCTTTTACGCTATGTGGATACGCTGCTTTAATGCCTTTGTAT
CATGCTATTGCTTCCCGTATGGCTTTCATTTTCTCCTCCTTGTATAAATCCTGGTTGCTGTCTCTTTATG
AGGAGTTGTGGCCCGTTGTCAGGCAACGTGGCGTGGTGTGCACTGTGTTTGCTGACGCAACCCCCACTGG
TTGGGGCATTGCCACCACCTGTCAGCTCCTTTCCGGGACTTTCGCTTTCCCCCTCCCTATTGCCACGGCG
GAACTCATCGCCGCCTGCCTTGCCCGCTGCTGGACAGGGGCTCGGCTGTTGGGCACTGACAATTCCGTGG
TGTTGTCGGGGAAGCTGACGTCCTTTCCATGGCTGCTCGCCTGTGTTGCCACCTGGATTCTGCGCGGGAC
GTCCTTCTGCTACGTCCCTTCGGCCCTCAATCCAGCGGACCTTCCTTCCCGCGGCCTGCTGCCGGCTCTG
CGGCCTCTTCCGCGTCTTCGCCTTCGCCCTCAGACGAGTCGGATCTCCCTTTGGGCCGCCTCCCCGCCTG
GAATTCGAGCTCGGTACCTTTAAGACCAATGACTTACAAGGCAGCTGTAGATCTTAGCCACTTTTTAAAA
GAAAAGGGGGGACTGGAAGGGCTAATTCACTCCCAACGAAGACAAGATCTGCTTTTTGCTTGTACTGGGT
CTCTCTGGTTAGACCAGATCTGAGCCTGGGAGCTCTCTGGCTAACTAGGGAACCCACTGCTTAAGCCTCA
ATAAAGCTTGCCTTGAGTGCTTCAAGTAGTGTGTGCCCGTCTGTTGTGTGACTCTGGTAACTAGAGATCC
CTCAGACCCTTTTAGTCAGTGTGGAAAATCTCTAGCAGTAGTAGTTCATGTCATCTTATTATTCAGTATT
TATAACTTGCAAAGAAATGAATATCAGAGAGTGAGAGGAACTTGTTTATTGCAGCTTATAATGGTTACAA
ATAAAGCAATAGCATCACAAATTTCACAAATAAAGCATTTTTTTCACTGCATTCTAGTTGTGGTTTGTCC
AAACTCATCAATGTATCTTATCATGTCTGGCTCTAGCTATCCCGCCCCTAACTCCGCCCAGTTCCGCCCA
TTCTCCGCCCCATGGCTGACTAATTTTTTTTATTTATGCAGAGGCCGAGGCCGCCTCGGCCTCTGAGCTA
TTCCAGAAGTAGTGAGGAGGCTTTTTTGGAGGCCTAGGCTTTTGCGTCGAGACGTACCCAATTCGCCCTA
TAGTGAGTCGTATTACGCGCGCTCACTGGCCGTCGTTTTACAACGTCGTGACTGGGAAAACCCTGGCGTT
ACCCAACTTAATCGCCTTGCAGCACATCCCCCTTTCGCCAGCTGGCGTAATAGCGAAGAGGCCCGCACCG
ATCGCCCTTCCCAACAGTTGCGCAGCCTGAATGGCGAATGGCGCG
[124 nt withheld, positions 7676-7799]
C
[91 nt withheld, positions 7801-7891]
A
[49 nt withheld, positions 7893-7941]
CCTTTGACGTTGGAGTCCACGTTCTTT
[37 nt withheld, positions 7969-8005]
ACCCTATCTCGGTCTATTCTTTTGATTTATAAGGGATTTTGCCGATTTCGGCCTATTGGTTAAAAAATGA
GCTGATTTAACAAAAATTTAACGCGAATTTTAACAAAATATTAACGTTTACAATTTCC
