>Addgene plasmid #46609 | AB.pCCL.sin.cPPT.U6.miR-323-3p-Decoy.hPGK.GFP.WPRE | addgene partial sequence | sequence record 67062 | pBluescript-SK 5'-tctagaactagtggatc-3'
CCGCGCCGGCCCCCTCGCACAGACTTGTGGGAGAAGCTCGGCTACTCCCCTGCCCCGGTTAATTTGCATA
TAATATTTCCTAGTAACTATAGAGGCTTAATGTGCGATAAAAGACAGATAATCTGTTCTTTTTAATACTA
GCTACATTTTACATGATAGGCTTGGATTTCTATAAGAGATACAAATACTAAATTATTATTTTAAAAAACA
GCACAAAAGGAAACTCACCCTAACTGTAAAGTAATTGTGTGTTTTGAGACTATAAATATCCCTTGGAGAA
AAGCCTTGTTTGACGGCGCTAGGATCATCAACAGAGGTCGACGCTGTAATGTGCAAGTATTCTGGTCACA
GAATACAACAGAGGTCGACGCTGTAATGTGCAAGATGATCCTAGCGCCGTCTTTTTTGAATTCGATATC
